>Addgene plasmid #37198 | pCMV-RosaL6 ELD mutations | depositor full sequence | sequence record 46758 | pCMV-RosaL6 ELD mutations sequence 5911 bps
TTCGAGCTCGCCCGAATTGATTATTGACAGTTATTAATAGTAATCATTACGGGGTCATTAGTTCATAGCC
CATATATGGAGTTCCGCGTTACATAACTTACGGTAAATGGCCCGCCTGGCTGACCGCCCAACGACCCCCG
CCCATTGACGTCAATAATGACGTATGTTCCCATAGTAACGCCAATAGGGACTTTCCATTGACGTCAATGG
GTGGAGTATTTACGGTAAACTGCCCACTTGGCAGTACATCAAGTGTATCATATGCCAAGTACGCCCCCTA
TTGACGTCAATGACGGTAAATGGCCCGCCTGGCATTATGCCCAGTACATGACCTTATGGGACTTTCCTAC
TTGGCAGTACATCTACGTATTAGTCATCGCTATTACCATGGTGATGCGGTTTTGGCAGTACATCAATGGG
CGTGGATAGCGGTTTGACTCACGGGGATTTCCAAGTCTCCACCCCATTGACGTCAATGGGAGTTTGTTTT
GGCACCAAAATCAACGGGACTTTCCAAAATGTCGTAACAACTCCGCCCCATTGACGCAAATGGGCGGTAG
GCGTGTACGGTGGGAGGTCTATATAAGCAGAGCTCGTTTAGTGAACCGTCAGATCGCCTGGAGACGCCAT
CCACGCTGTTTTGACCTCCATAGAAGACACCGGGACCGATCCAGCCTCCGCGGCCGGGAACGGTGCATTG
GAACGCGGATTCCCCGTGCCAAGAGTGACGTAAGTACCGCCTATAGAGTCTATAGGCCCACCCCCTTGGC
TTCGTTAGAACGCGGCTACAATTAATACATAACCTTATGTATCATACACATACGATTTAGGTGACACTAT
AGAATAACATCCACTTTGCCTTTCTCTCCACAGGTGTCCACTCCCAGGTCCAACTGCACCTCGGTTCTAT
CGATTGACATGTACCCATACGATGTCCCAGACTACGCGAATTCCCCTGGGATCCCAGGCATGGGGCCCAA
AAAGAAACGCAAAGTTGGGCGCCTCGAGCCCGGGGAAAAACCCTATAAATGCCCCGAGTGTGGTAAGTCA
TTCTCTCAAAGCGGGGATTTAAGAAGACACCAGAGAACCCACACCGGGGAAAAGCCCTACAAGTGTCCTG
AGTGCGGAAAGTCTTTCTCCACTAGCGGTTCATTAGTAAGACACCAGAGGACACACACCGGGGAGAAACC
TTATAAATGCCCAGAATGCGGGAAATCGTTCAGTCAAAGAGCACATTTAGAAAGACATCAACGGACCCAC
ACCGGGGAAAAACCATACAAGTGCCCCGAGTGTGGCAAGAGCTTTAGTACCCACCTCGACCTGATTAGAC
ACCAGCGCACCCACACCGGGGAAAAGCCATATAAGTGCCCTGAGTGTGGAAAGAGCTTCAGTAGGAAGGA
TAACCTTAAAAACCACCAAAGAACCCACACCGGGGAAAAGCCCTATAAGTGCCCAGAGTGCGGGAAATCA
TTCTCACAGCTGGCACATCTTAGAGCCCACCAGCGGACCCACACCGGTGCGGCCGCCCGCGCCCTGGTGA
AGAGCGAGCTGGAGGAGAAGAAGTCCGAGCTGCGGCACAAGCTGAAGTACGTGCCCCACGAGTACATCGA
GCTGATCGAGATCGCCAGGAACCCCACCCAGGACCGCATCCTGGAGATGAAGGTGATGGAGTTCTTCATG
AAGGTGTACGGCTACAGGGGAGAGCACCTGGGCGGAAGCAGAAAGCCTGACGGCGCCATCTATACAGTGG
GCAGCCCCATCGATTACGGCGTGATCGTGGACACAAAGGCCTACAGCGGCGGCTACAATCTGCCTATCGG
CCAGGCCGACGAGATGGAGAGATACGTGGAGGAGAACCAGACACGGGATAAGCACCTCAACCCCAACGAG
TGGTGGAAGGTGTACCCTAGCAGCGTGACCGAGTTCAAGTTCCTGTTCGTGAGCGGCCACTTCAAGGGCA
ACTACAAGGCCCAGCTGACCAGGCTGAACCACATCACCAACTGCAATGGCGCCGTGCTGAGCGTGGAGGA
GCTGCTGATCGGCGGCGAGATGATCAAAGCCGGCACCCTGACACTGGAGGAGGTGCGGCGCAAGTTCAAC
AACGGCGAGATCAACTTCTGATTAATTAACTAATCTAGAGTCGACCTGCAGAAGCTTGGCCGCCATGGCC
CAACTTGTTTATTGCAGCTTATAATGGTTACAAATAAAGCAATAGCATCACAAATTTCACAAATAAAGCA
TTTTTTTCACTGCATTCTAGTTGTGGTTTGTCCAAACTCATCAATGTATCTTATCATGTCTGGATCGGGA
ATTAATTCGGCGCAGCACCATGGCCTGAAATAACCTCTGAAAGAGGAACTTGGTTAGGTACCTTCTGAGG
CGGAAAGAACCAGCTGTGGAATGTGTGTCAGTTAGGGTGTGGAAAGTCCCCAGGCTCCCCAGCAGGCAGA
AGTATGCAAAGCATGCATCTCAATTAGTCAGCAACCAGGTGTGGAAAGTCCCCAGGCTCCCCAGCAGGCA
GAAGTATGCAAAGCATGCATCTCAATTAGTCAGCAACCATAGTCCCGCCCCTAACTCCGCCCATCCCGCC
CCTAACTCCGCCCAGTTCCGCCCATTCTCCGCCCCATGGCTGACTAATTTTTTTTATTTATGCAGAGGCC
GAGGCCGCCTCGGCCTCTGAGCTATTCCAGAAGTAGTGAGGAGGCTTTTTTGGAGGCCTAGGCATTTGCA
AAAAGCTGTTAACAGCTTGGCACTGGCCGTCGTTTTACAACGTCGTGACTGGGAAAACCCTGGCGTTACC
CAACTTAATCGCCTTGCAGCACATCCCCCCTTCGCCAGCTGGCGTAATAGCGAAGAGGCCCGCACCGATC
GCCCTTCCCAACAGTTGCGTAGCCTGAATGGCGAATGGCGCCTGATGCGGTATTTTCTCCTTACGCATCT
GTGCGGTATTTCACACCGCATA
[142 nt withheld, positions 2963-3104]
C
[141 nt withheld, positions 3106-3246]
CCTTTGACGTTGGAGTCCACGTTCTTT
[37 nt withheld, positions 3274-3310]
ACCCTATCTCGGGCTATTCTTTTGATTTATAAGGGATTTTGCCGATTTCGGCCTATTGGTTAAAAAATGA
GCTGATTTAACAAAAATTTAACGCGAATTTTAACAAAATATTAACGTTTACAATTTTATGGTGCACTCTC
AGTACAATCTGCTCTGATGCCGCATAGTTAAGCCAACTCCGCTATCGCTACGTGACTGGGTCATGGCTGC
GCCCCGACACCCGCCAACACCCGCTGACGCGCCCTGACGGGCTTGTCTGCTCCCGGCATCCGCTTACAGA
CAAGCTGTGACCGTCTCCGGGAGCTGCATGTGTCAGAGGTTTTCACCGTCATCACCGAAACGCGCGAGGC
AGTATTCTTGAAGACGAAAGGGCCTCGTGATACGCCTATTTTTATAGGTTAATGTCATGATAATAATGGT
TTCTTAGACGTCAGGTGGCACTTTTCGGGGAAATGTGCGCGGAACCCCTATTTGTTTATTTTTCTAAATA
CATTCAAATATGTATCCGCTCATGAGACAATAACCCTGATAAATGCTTCAATAATATTGAAAAAGGAAGA
GTATGAGTATTCAACATTTCCGTGTCGCCCTTATTCCCTTTTTTGCGGCATTTTGCCTTCCTGTTTTTGC
TCACCCAGAAACGCTGGTGAAAGTAAAAGATGCTGAAGATCAGTTGGGTGCACGAGTGGGTTACATCGAA
CTGGATCTCAACAGCGGTAAGATCCTTTGAGAGTTTTCGCCCCGAAGAACGTTTTCCAATGATGAGCACT
TTTAAAGTTCTGCTATGTGGCGCGGTATTATCCCGTGATGACGCCGGGCAAGAGCAACTCGGTCGCCGCA
TACACTATTCTCAGAATGACTTGGTTGAGTACTCACCAGTCACAGAAAAGCATCTTACGGATGGCATGAC
AGTAAGAGAATTATGCAGTGCTGCCATAACCATGAGTGATAACACTGCGGCCAACTTACTTCTGACAACG
ATCGGAGGACCGAAGGAGCTAACCGCTTTTTTGCACAACATGGGGGATCATGTAACTCGCCTTGATCGTT
GGGAACCGGAGCTGAATGAAGCCATACCAAACGACGAGCGTGACACCACGATGCCAGCAGCAATGGCAAC
AACGTTGCGCAAACTATTAACTGGCGAACTACTTACTCTAGCTTCCCGGCAACAATTAATAGACTGGATG
GAGGCGGATAAAGTTGCAGGACCACTTCTGCGCTCGGCCCTTCCGGCTGGCTGGTTTATTGCTGATAAAT
CTGGAGCCGGTGAGCGTGGGTCTCGCGGTATCATTGCAGCACTGGGGCCAGATGGTAAGCCCTCCCGTAT
CGTAGTTATCTACACGACGGGGAGTCAGGCAACTATGGATGAACGAAATAGACAGATCGCTGAGATAGGT
GCCTCACTGATTAAGCATTGGTAACTGTCAGACCAAGTTTACTCATATATACTTTAGATTGATTTAAAAC
TTCATTTTTAATTTAAAAGGATCTAGGTGAAGATCCTTTTTGATAATCTCATGACCAAAATCCCTTAACG
TGAGTTTTCGTTCCACTGAGCGTCAGACCCCGTAGAAAAGATCAAAGGATCTTCTTCAGATCCTTTTTTT
CTGCGCGTAATCTGCTGCTTGCAAACAAAAAAACCACCGCTACCAGCGGTGGTTTGTTTGCCGGATCAAG
AGCTACCAACTCTTTTTCCGAAGGTAACTGGCTTCAGCAGAGCGCAGATACCAAATACTGTCCTTCTAGT
GTAGCCGTAGTTAGGCCACCACTTCAAGAACTCTGTAGCACCGCCTACATACCTCGCTCTGCTAATCCTG
TTACCAGTGGCTGCTGCCAGTGGCGATAAGTCGTGTCTTACCGGGTTGGACTCAAGACGATAGTTACCGG
ATAAGGCGCAGCGGTCGGGCTGAACGGGGGGTTCGTGCACACAGCCCAGCTTGGAGCGAACGACCTACAC
CGAACTGAGATACCTACAGCGTGAGCATTGAGAAAGCGCCACGCTTCCCGAAGGGAGAAAGGCGGACAGG
TATCCGGTAAGCGGCAGGGTCGGAACAGGAGAGCGCACGAGGGAGCTTCCAGGGGGAAACGCCTGGTATC
TTTATAGTCCTGTCGGGTTTCGCCACCTCTGACTTGAGCGTCGATTTTTGTGATGCTCGTCAGGGGGGCG
GAGCCTATGGAAAAACGCCAGCAACGCGGCCTTTTTACGGTTCCTGGCCTTTTGCTGGCCTTTTGCTCAC
ATGTTCTTTCCTGCGTTATCCCCTGATTCTGTGGATAACCGTATTACCGCCTTTGAGTGAGCTGATACCG
CTCGCCGCAGCCGAACGACCGAGCGCAGCGAGTCAGTGAGCGAGGAAGCGGAAGAGCGCCCAATACGCAA
ACCGCCTCTCCCCGCGCGTTGGCCGATTCATTAATCCAGCTGGCACGACAGGTTTCCCGACTGGAAAGCG
GGCAGTGAGCGCAACGCAATTAATGTGAGTTACCTCACTCATTAGGCACCCCAGGCTTTACACTTTATGC
TTCCGGCTCGTATGTTGTGTGGAATTGTGAGCGGATAACAATTTCACACAGGAAACAGCTATGACCATGA
TTACGAATTAA
Features (pLannotate 1.2.2; 22 found; start..end, strand, type, name):
     87..390     +  enhancer       CMV enhancer: human cytomegalovirus immediate early enhancer
    391..594     +  promoter       CMV promoter: human cytomegalovirus (CMV) immediate early promoter
    730..773     +  intron         CMV intron (fragment): modified intron A from human cytomegalovirus
    825..843     +  promoter       SP6 promoter: promoter for bacteriophage SP6 RNA polymerase
    847..884     +  CDS            IgH signal sequence (fragment): signal sequence from the mouse immunoglobulin heavy chain variable region
    865..1095    +  CDS            Znf48 (fragment): ZNF48_MOUSE - Also known as Zfp48, Zfp553, Znf553. Experimental evidence at protein level: Swiss-Prot protein existence level 1. May be involved in transcriptional regulation. From Mus musculus (Mouse).
   1420..1444    +  CDS            CCR5TC (fragment): zinc-finger domain from the CCR5-224 (+) zinc-finger nuclease that recognizes the left half-site target sequence in the human CCR5 gene (Perez et al., 2008; Gross et al., 2013)
   1528..2118    +  CDS            fokIR (fragment): T2F1_PLAOK - Also known as rfoKI. Experimental evidence at protein level: Swiss-Prot protein existence level 1. Recognizes the double-stranded sequence 5'-GGATG-3'/3'-CATCC- 5' and cleaves respectively 14 bases after G-1 and 13 bases before C-1. From Planomicrobium okeanokoites (Planococcus okeanokoites) (Flavobacterium okeanokoites).
   2134..2151    +  misc_feature   MCS (fragment): pUC18/19 multiple cloning site
   2172..2306    +  polyA_signal   SV40 poly(A) signal: SV40 polyadenylation signal
   2416..2713    +  promoter       SV40 promoter: SV40 enhancer and early promoter
   2751..2905    +  CDS            lacZα (fragment): LacZα fragment of β-galactosidase; lacZ fragment
   2911..2962    -  misc_feature   bom (fragment): basis of mobility region from pBR322
   2981..3361    +  rep_origin     M13 ori (sequence partly withheld): M13 bacteriophage origin of replication; arrow indicates direction of (+) strand synthesis
   3623..3662    -  CDS            rop (fragment): Rop protein, which maintains plasmids at low copy number; rop
   3768..3872    +  promoter       AmpR promoter: bla
   3873..4734    +  CDS            AmpR (fragment): β-lactamase; bla; confers resistance to ampicillin, carbenicillin, and related antibiotics
   4908..5493    +  rep_origin     ori: high-copy-number ColE1/pMB1/pBR322/pUC origin of replication
   5676..5768    +  CDS            lacI (fragment): lac repressor; lacI; The lac repressor binds to the lac operator to inhibit transcription in E. coli. This inhibition can be relieved by adding lactose or isopropyl-β-D-thiogalactopyranoside (IPTG).
   5781..5802    +  protein_bind   CAP binding site: CAP binding activates transcription in the presence of cAMP. E. coli catabolite activator protein
   5817..5847    +  promoter       lac promoter: promoter for the E. coli lac operon
   5855..5871    +  protein_bind   lac operator: The lac repressor binds to the lac operator to inhibit transcription in E. coli. This inhibition can be relieved by adding lactose or isopropyl-β-D-thiogalactopyranoside (IPTG). lac repressor encoded by lacI
