[The description below was written by a language model from this plasmid's Addgene catalogue record and pLannotate feature annotations shown in this document.]
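Description:
pCMV-RosaL6 ELD mutations is a 5,911 bp mammalian expression plasmid, built on a pCMV backbone, that encodes one half of an engineered zinc finger nuclease (ZFN) pair directed at the ROSA26 locus. It is propagated in E. coli through a high-copy ColE1/pUC-type origin with ampicillin selection (AmpR under its own bla promoter). It also carries an M13 phage origin, along with backbone remnants such as lac promoter/operator elements and fragments of lacZα, lacI, rop and bom. No mammalian selection marker is annotated. An SV40 enhancer/early promoter lies downstream of the expression cassette, but no drug-resistance gene follows it in the feature table.

The human CMV immediate early enhancer and promoter, followed by a fragment of CMV intron A, drive the payload, and an SV40 polyadenylation signal terminates it. An SP6 promoter sits just upstream of the coding region and is also listed as a sequencing primer site. According to the catalogue, the open reading frame begins with an HA epitope tag and an SV40 nuclear localization signal. These are followed by the Rosa L6 zinc finger array, which is fused to the FokI cleavage domain from Flavobacterium okeanokoites. The automated annotation labels the zinc finger region only through partial homology hits (Znf48 and CCR5 ZFN fragments, and a short IgH signal sequence match), which probably reflect generic zinc finger framework similarity rather than true identities.

The FokI domain carries Q486E, I499L and N496D, the "ELD" variant. This variant is generally used as an obligate heterodimer that cleaves only when paired with a complementary FokI variant on the partner ZFN, which reduces homodimer-driven off-target cutting. The plasmid is intended for co-delivery with the matching right-hand ZFN, which this record does not describe, to introduce double-strand breaks for gene targeting at ROSA26.
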