Addgene plasmid #37198: pCMV-RosaL6 ELD mutations
Depositing lab: Charles Gersbach. Depositing organization: Duke University. Publication: Gene targeting to the ROSA26 locus directed by engineered zinc finger nucleases. Perez-Pinera P, Ousterout DG, Brown MT, Gersbach CA. Nucleic Acids Res. 2012 Apr 1;40(8):3741-52. Epub 2011 Dec 14. 10.1093/nar/gkr1214 PubMed 22169954.
Backbone
  Vector backbone: pCMV
  Backbone manufacturer: David J. Segal (UC Davis)
  Total vector size (bp): 5911
  Vector type: Mammalian Expression ; ZFN expression
Growth in bacteria
  Bacterial resistance: Ampicillin, 100 μg/mL
  Growth temperature: 37°C
  Growth strain: DH5alpha
  Copy number: Unknown
Gene/Insert
  Gene/Insert name: FokI (fused to Rosa L6 ZFN)
  Species: Flavobacterium okeanokoites
  Mutation: Q486E, I499L and N496D
  Promoter: CMV
  Tag / fusion protein: HA (N terminal on backbone); SV40 NLS (N terminal on backbone); ROSA26 eZFNs L6 (N terminal on insert)
  Cloning method: Unknown
  Sequencing primers: 5′ Sp6; 3′ pBABE 3
Terms and licenses: Academic/Nonprofit Terms; Industry Terms: Not Available to Industry
Depositor comments: ZFN details can be found on the attached pdf and in the original manuscript.
How to cite: pCMV-RosaL6 ELD mutations was a gift from Charles Gersbach (Addgene plasmid # 37198 ; http://n2t.net/addgene:37198 ; RRID:Addgene_37198)
