>Addgene plasmid #37198 | pCMV-RosaL6 ELD mutations | addgene partial sequence | sequence record 47993 | SP6 5'-ATTTAGGTGACACTATAG-3'
ACCTACGCGTAATTCCCCTGAGGATCCCAGGCATGGGGCCCAAAAAGAAACGCAAAGTTGGGCGCCTCGA
GCCCGGGGAAAAACCCTATAAATGCCCCGAGTGTGGTAAGTCATTCTCTCAAAGCGGGGATTTAAGAAGA
CACCAGAGAACCCACACCGGGGAAAAGCCCTACAAGTGTCCTGAGTGCGGAAAGTCTTTCTCCACTAGCG
GTTCATTAGTAAGACACCAGAGGACACACACCGGGGAGAAACCTTATAAATGCCCAGAATGCGGGAAATC
GTTCAGTCAAAGAGCACATTTAGAAAGACATCAACGGACCCACACCGGGGAAAAACCATACAAGTGCCCC
GAGTGTGGCAAGAGCTTTAGTACCCACCTCGACCTGATTAGACACCAGCGCACCCACACCGGGGAAAAGC
CATATAAGTGCCCTGAGTGTGGAAAGAGCTTCAGTAGGAAGGATAACCTTAAAAACCACCAAAGAACCCA
CACCGGGGAAAAGCCCTATAAGTGCCCAGAGTGCGGGAAATCATTCTCACAGCTGGCACATCTTACAGCC
CACCAGCTGACCCACACCGGTGCGGCCGCCCGCGCCCTGGTGAAGAGCGA
