>Addgene plasmid #37198 | pCMV-RosaL6 ELD mutations | addgene partial sequence | sequence record 47995 | pBABE3 5'-ACCCTAACTGACACACATTCC-3'
TAACCAAGTTCCTCTTTCAGAGGTTATTTCAGGCCATGGTGCTGCGCCGAATTAATTCCCGATCCAGACA
TGATAAGATACATTGATGAGTTTGGACAAACCACAACTAGAATGCAGTGAAAAAAATGCTTTATTTGTGA
AATTTGTGATGCTATTGCTTTATTTGTAACCATTATAAGCTGCAATAAACAAGTTGGGCCATGGCGGCCA
AGCTTCTGCAGGTCGACTCTAGATTAGTTAATTAATCAGAAGTTGATCTCGCCGTTGTTGAACTTGCGCC
GCACCTCCTCCAGTGTCAGGGTGCCGGCTTTGATCATCTCGCCGCCGATCAGCAGCTCCTCCACGCTCAG
CACGGCGCCATTGCAGTTGGTGATGTGGTTCAGCCTGGTCAGCTGGGCCTTGTAGTTGCCCTTGAAGTGG
CCGCTCACGAACAGGAACTTGAACTCGGTCACGCTGCTAGGGTACACCTTCCACCACTCGTTGGGGTTGA
GGTGCTTATCCCGTGTCTGGTTCTCCTCCACGTATCTCTCCATCTCGTCGGCCTGGCCGATAGGCAGATT
GTAGCCGCCGCTGTAGGCCTTTGTGTCCACGATCACGCCGTAATCGATGGGGCTGCCCACTGTATAGATG
GCGCCGTCAGGCTTTCTGCTTCCGCCCAGGTGCTCTCCCCTGTAGCCGTACACCTTCATGAAGAACTCCA
TCACCTTCATCTCCAGGATGCGGTCCTGGGTGGGGTTCCTGGCGATCTCGATCAGCTCGATGTACTCGTG
GGGCACGTACTTCAGCTTGTGCCGCAGCTCGGACTTCTTCTCCTCC
