>Addgene plasmid #37198 | pCMV-RosaL6 ELD mutations | addgene partial sequence | sequence record 49564 | LNCX 5'-AGCTCGTTTAGTGAACCGTCAGATC-3'
TTTGACCTCCNTAGAAGACACCGGGACCGATCCAGCCTCCGCGGCCGGGAACGGTGCATTGGAACGCGGA
TTCCCCGTGCCAAGAGTGACGTAAGTACCGCCTATAGAGTCTATAGGCCCACCCCCTTGGCTTCGTTAGA
ACGCGGCTACAATTAATACATAACCTTATGTATCATACACATACGATTTAGGTGACACTATAGAATAACA
TCCACTTTGCCTTTCTCTCCACAGGTGTCCACTCCCAGGTCCAACTGCACCTCGGTTCTATCGATTGACA
TGTACCCATACGATGTCCCAGACTACGCGAATTCCCCTGGGATCCCAGGCATGGGGCCCAAAAAGAAACG
CAAAGTTGGGCGCCTCGAGCCCGGGGAAAAACCCTATAAATGCCCCGAGTGTGGTAAGTCATTCTCTCAA
AGCGGGGATTTAAGAAGACACCAGAGAACCCACACCGGGGAAAAGCCCTACAAGTGTCCTGAGTGCGGAA
AGTCTTTCTCCACTAGCGGTTCATTAGTAAGACACCAGAGGACACACACCGGGGAGAAACCTTATAAATG
CCCAGAATGCGGGAAATCGTTCAGTCAAAGAGCACATTTAGAAAGACATCAACGGACCCACACCGGGGAA
AAACCATACAAGTGCCCCGAGTGTGGCAAGAGCTTTAGTACCCACCTCGACCTGATTAGACACCAGCGCA
CCCACACCGGGGAAAAGCCATATAAGTGCCCTGAGTGTGGAAAGAGCTTCAGTAGGAAGGATAACCTTAA
AAACCACCAAAGAACCCACACCGGGGAAAAGCCCTATAAGTGCCCAGAGTGCGGGAAATCATTCTC
